Addgene plasmid #149020: pGBW-m4046592
Purpose: Yeast Expression plasmid for SARS-CoV-2 ORF3a protein
Depositing lab: Ginkgo Bioworks & Benjie Chen. Depositing organization: Ginkgo Bioworks.
Backbone
  Vector backbone: AmpR; 2u URA3
  Backbone size w/o insert (bp): 4078
  Vector type: Yeast Expression
  Selectable markers: URA3
Growth in bacteria
  Bacterial resistance: Ampicillin, 100 μg/mL
  Growth temperature: 37°C
  Growth strain: DH5alpha
  Copy number: High Copy
Gene/Insert
  Gene/Insert name: SARS-CoV-2 ORF3a protein
  Species: S. cerevisiae (budding yeast); Severe acute respiratory syndrome coronavirus 2
  Insert size (bp): 821
  Mutation: wt
  Entrez Gene: ORF3a (a.k.a. GU280_gp03)
  Promoter: pTEF1
  Tag / fusion protein: Cleavable thrombin;MBP (C terminal on backbone)
  Cloning method: Unknown
Resource information
  A portion of this plasmid was derived from a plasmid made by: GinkgoBioworks
Depositor comments: NCBI Reference Sequence: YP_009724391.1. Created by gene synthesis with Not1 site. NGS used for QC was performed by Ginkgo and may not fully cover the entire plasmid.
How to cite: pGBW-m4046592 was a gift from Ginkgo Bioworks & Benjie Chen (Addgene plasmid # 149020 ; http://n2t.net/addgene:149020 ; RRID:Addgene_149020)
