[The description below was written by a language model from this plasmid's Addgene catalogue record and pLannotate feature annotations shown in this document.]
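Description:
pGBW-m4046592 is an E. coli–yeast shuttle plasmid for episomal expression of the SARS-CoV-2 ORF3a protein in Saccharomyces cerevisiae. In bacteria it replicates from a high-copy ColE1/pUC-type origin and is selected with ampicillin. The β-lactamase gene is annotated as being driven by a cat promoter, and this bacterial module is insulated by short phage T3Te and T7Te terminators and a tonB terminator. A small rop annotation sits directly next to AmpR, although the catalogue lists the plasmid as high copy. In yeast the 2μ origin supports multicopy maintenance. The URA3 marker, with its own promoter, allows selection in ura3 strains on medium lacking uracil and counterselection with 5-FOA.

The expression cassette places the wild-type ORF3a coding sequence, made by gene synthesis, under the constitutive yeast TEF1 promoter. It is followed in the same orientation by an E. coli malE fragment encoding maltose-binding protein and then a CYC1 terminator. According to the catalogue, MBP is a C-terminal tag supplied by the backbone and separated from ORF3a by a thrombin cleavage site. That site is not annotated separately, but it would fall in the short gap between the two coding regions. MBP can aid solubility and allow amylose affinity capture, and thrombin digestion would then release the viral protein. ORF3a is annotated as a viroporin that forms ion channels at endosomes and lysosomes, with roles in virion egress and in disrupting autophagy. The record gives the purpose only as yeast expression of this protein. The depositor notes that sequencing quality control may not cover the whole plasmid, and the listed backbone and insert sizes add up to less than the 6,661 nt full sequence.
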