Features (pLannotate 1.2.2; 14 found; start..end, strand, type, name):
     10..417     +  promoter       TEF1 promoter: S. cerevisiae TEF1; promoter for EF-1α
    431..1255    +  CDS            AP3A_SARS2: Experimental evidence at protein level: Swiss-Prot protein existence level 1. Plays a role in virus egress via lysosomal trafficking (PubMed:33157038, PubMed:33422265). Forms homotetrameric ion channels (viroporin) localized at endosomes and lysosomes, that may induce deacidification of lysosomes thereby allowing safe virion egress through lysosomal trafficking (By similarity) (PubMed:33157038, PubMed:33422265). Also blocks formation of autolysosomes through binding and sequestering host TMUB1/HOPS on late endosomes. This prevents fusion of autophagosomes with lysosomes, disrupting autophagy a
   1271..2371    +  CDS            malE (fragment): MALE_ECO57 - Experimental evidence at protein level: Swiss-Prot protein existence level 1. Part of the ABC transporter complex MalEFGK involved in maltose/maltodextrin import. Binds maltose and higher maltodextrins. From Escherichia coli O157:H7.
   2400..2572    +  terminator     CYC1 terminator (fragment): S. cerevisiae CYC1; transcription terminator for CYC1
   2608..2784    +  promoter       URA3 promoter (fragment): S. cerevisiae URA3
   2785..3588    +  CDS            URA3: orotidine-5'-phosphate decarboxylase, required for uracil biosynthesis; S. cerevisiae URA3; yeast auxotrophic marker, counterselectable with 5-fluoroorotic acid (5-FOA)
   3671..4653    -  rep_origin     2μ ori: yeast 2μ plasmid origin of replication
   4731..4760    +  terminator     T3Te terminator: phage T3 early transcription terminator
   4782..5369    +  rep_origin     ori: high-copy-number ColE1/pMB1/pBR322/pUC origin of replication
   5381..5408    -  terminator     T7Te terminator: phage T7 early transcription terminator
   5432..5623    -  CDS            rop: Rop protein, which maintains plasmids at low copy number; rop
   5624..6484    -  CDS            AmpR: β-lactamase; bla; confers resistance to ampicillin, carbenicillin, and related antibiotics
   6485..6587    -  promoter       cat promoter: promoter of the E. coli cat gene encoding chloramphenicol acetyltransferase
   6588..6619    -  terminator     tonB terminator: bidirectional E. coli tonB-P14 transcription terminator
>Addgene plasmid #149020 | pGBW-m4046592 | depositor full sequence | sequence record 291473 | Full Sequence
GCGGCCGCCCCACACACCATAGCTTCAAAATGTTTCTACTCCTTTTTTACTCTTCCAGATTTTCTCGGAC
TCCGCGCATCGCCGTACCACTTCAAAACACCCAAGCACAGCATACTAAATTTCCCCTCTTTCTTCCTCTA
GGGTGTCGTTAATTACCCGTACTAAAGGTTTGGAAAAGAAAAAAGAGACCGCCTCGTTTCTTTTTCTTCG
TCGAAAAAGGCAATAAAAATTTTTATCACGTTTCTTTTTCTTGAAAATTTTTTTTTTTGATTTTTTTCTC
TTTCGATGACCTCCCATTGATATTTAAGTTAATAAACGGTCTTCAATTTCTCAAGTTTCAGTTTCATTTT
TCTTGTTCTATTACAACTTTTTTTACTTCTTGCTCATTAGAAAGAAAGCATAGCAATCTAATCTAAGTTT
TAATTACAAAATGGATTTGTTTATGAGAATCTTCACAATTGGAACTGTAACTTTGAAGCAAGGTGAAATC
AAGGATGCTACTCCTTCAGATTTTGTTCGCGCTACTGCAACGATACCGATACAAGCCTCACTCCCTTTCG
GATGGCTTATTGTTGGCGTTGCACTTCTTGCTGTTTTTCAGAGCGCTTCCAAAATCATAACCCTCAAAAA
GAGATGGCAACTAGCACTCTCCAAGGGTGTTCACTTTGTTTGCAACTTGCTGTTGTTGTTTGTAACAGTT
TACTCACACCTTTTGCTCGTTGCTGCTGGCCTTGAAGCCCCTTTTCTCTATCTTTATGCTTTAGTCTACT
TCTTGCAGAGTATAAACTTTGTAAGAATAATAATGAGGCTTTGGCTTTGCTGGAAATGCCGTTCCAAAAA
CCCATTACTTTATGATGCCAACTATTTTCTTTGCTGGCATACTAATTGTTACGACTATTGTATACCTTAC
AATAGTGTAACTTCTTCAATTGTCATTACTTCAGGTGATGGCACAACAAGTCCTATTTCTGAACATGACT
ACCAGATTGGTGGTTATACTGAAAAATGGGAATCTGGAGTAAAAGACTGTGTTGTATTACACAGTTACTT
CACTTCAGACTATTACCAGCTGTACTCAACTCAATTGAGTACAGACACTGGTGTTGAACATGTTACCTTC
TTCATCTACAATAAAATTGTTGATGAGCCTGAAGAACATGTCCAAATTCACACAATCGACGGTTCATCCG
GAGTTGTTAATCCAGTAATGGAACCAATTTATGATGAACCGACGACGACTACTAGCGTGCCTTTGCTCGT
GCCGAGAGGTTCTAAAATCGAGGAAGGTAAGCTAGTCATTTGGATAAATGGAGATAAGGGTTACAACGGT
TTGGCAGAAGTAGGCAAGAAATTTGAAAAGGACACAGGTATCAAGGTGACGGTTGAACATCCAGACAAGT
TAGAAGAAAAATTCCCTCAAGTTGCTGCTACTGGTGATGGTCCCGACATTATTTTCTGGGCCCACGATCG
TTTTGGTGGATATGCTCAGTCAGGTTTGCTGGCTGAGATCACCCCAGACAAGGCCTTCCAAGATAAATTG
TACCCATTCACTTGGGATGCTGTCAGATACAACGGTAAGCTTATAGCATATCCAATTGCTGTTGAAGCCT
TATCGTTGATCTACAATAAGGACTTGTTACCTAACCCACCAAAGACATGGGAAGAAATTCCAGCTTTGGA
TAAAGAGCTAAAGGCCAAGGGAAAAAGCGCTTTGATGTTTAACTTACAAGAACCTTATTTCACCTGGCCA
TTAATCGCTGCTGACGGTGGTTACGCATTTAAATACGAAAACGGTAAGTATGACATTAAGGATGTCGGCG
TTGATAATGCTGGTGCAAAGGCTGGTTTGACCTTCTTGGTTGATTTAATAAAGAATAAACACATGAACGC
TGACACTGACTACTCTATCGCCGAAGCCGCTTTCAACAAGGGTGAAACTGCTATGACCATAAATGGTCCA
TGGGCCTGGAGTAACATTGATACTTCTAAAGTAAACTATGGTGTCACTGTTTTGCCTACATTCAAAGGCC
AACCATCCAAGCCCTTTGTCGGTGTTCTATCCGCTGGCATCAATGCTGCTTCTCCAAACAAGGAGCTAGC
TAAAGAATTTTTGGAAAATTACTTGTTAACTGACGAAGGTTTGGAGGCCGTTAACAAGGACAAGCCATTG
GGTGCTGTCGCTTTGAAATCTTACGAAGAAGAATTGGCTAAGGATCCCAGAATTGCCGCTACCATGGAGA
ACGCCCAAAAGGGTGAAATTATGCCAAACATCCCACAAATGTCAGCCTTCTGGTACGCAGTTAGGACTGC
CGTGATTAATGCTGCTTCCGGTAGACAAACCGTCGACGAAGCATTAAAAGATGCTCAAACGTAAACAGGC
CCCTTTTCCTTTGTCGATATCATGTAATTAGTTATGTCACGCTTACATTCACGCCCTCCTCCCACATCCG
CTCTAACCGAAAAGGAAGGAGTTAGACAACCTGAAGTCTAGGTCCCTATTTATTTTTTTTAATAGTTATG
TTAGTATTAAGAACGTTATTTATATTTCAAATTTTTCTTTTTTTTCTGTACAAAGCGGCCGCCGAACCAC
TAGTGCACTGCAGTACACGGTTTCCTTGAAATTTTTTTGATTCGGTAATCTCCGAACAGAAGGAAGAACG
AAGGAAGGAGCACAGACTTAGATTGGTATATATACGCATATGTAGTGTTGAAGAAACATGAAATTGCCCA
GTATTCTTAACCCAACTGCACAGAACAAAAACGTGCAGGAAACGAAGATAAATCATGTCGAAAGCTACAT
ATAAGGAACGTGCTGCTACTCATCCTAGTCCTGTTGCTGCCAAGCTATTTAATATCATGCACGAAAAGCA
AACAAACTTGTGTGCTTCATTGGATGTTCGTACCACCAAGGAATTACTGGAGTTAGTTGAAGCATTAGGT
CCCAAAATTTGTTTACTAAAAACACATGTGGATATCTTGACTGATTTTTCCATGGAGGGCACAGTTAAGC
CGCTAAAGGCATTATCCGCCAAGTACAATTTTTTACTCTTCGAGGACAGAAAATTTGCTGACATTGGTAA
TACAGTCAAATTGCAGTACTCTGCGGGTGTATACAGAATAGCAGAATGGGCAGACATTACGAATGCACAC
GGTGTGGTGGGCCCAGGTATTGTTAGCGGTTTGAAGCAGGCGGCAGAAGAAGTAACAAAGGAACCTAGAG
GCCTTTTGATGTTAGCAGAATTGTCATGCAAGGGCTCCCTATCTACTGGAGAATATACTAAGGGTACTGT
TGACATTGCGAAGAGCGACAAAGATTTTGTTATCGGCTTTATTGCTCAAAGAGACATGGGTGGAAGAGAT
GAAGGTTACGATTGGTTGATTATGACACCCGGTGTGGGTTTAGATGACAAGGGAGATGCATTGGGTCAAC
AGTATAGAACCGTGGATGATGTGGTTTCTACAGGATCTGACATTATTATTGTTGGAAGAGGACTATTTGC
AAAGGGAAGGGATGCTAAGGTAGAGGGTGAACGTTACAGAAAAGCAGGCTGGGAAGCATATTTGAGAAGA
TGCGGCCAGCAAAACTAAAAAACTGTATTATAAGTAAATGCATGTATACTAAACTCACAAATTAGAGCTT
CAATTTAATTATATCAGTTATTACCCGAGTAACGAAGCATCTGTGCTTCATTTTGTAGAACAAAAATGCA
ACGCGAGAGCGCTAATTTTTCAAACAAAGAATCTGAGCTGCATTTTTACAGAACAGAAATGCAACGCGAA
AGCGCTATTTTACCAACGAAGAATCTGTGCTTCATTTTTGTAAAACAAAAATGCAACGCGAGAGCGCTAA
TTTTTCAAACAAAGAATCTGAGCTGCATTTTTACAGAACAGAAATGCAACGCGAGAGCGCTATTTTACCA
ACAAAGAATCTATACTTCTTTTTTGTTCTACAAAAATGCATCCCGAGAGCGCTATTTTTCTAACAAAGCA
TCTTAGATTACTTTTTTTCTCCTTTGTGCGCTCTATAATGCAGTCTCTTGATAACTTTTTGCACTGTAGG
TCCGTTAAGGTTAGAAGAAGGCTACTTTGGTGTCTATTTTCTCTTCCATAAAAAAAGCCTGACTCCACTT
CCCGCGTTTACTGATTACTAGCGAAGCTGCGGGTGCATTTTTTCAAGATAAAGGCATCCCCGATTATATT
CTATACCGATGTGGATTGCGCATACTTTGTGAACAGAAAGTGATAGCGTTGATGATTCTTCATTGGTCAG
AAAATTATGAACGGTTTCTTCTATTTTGTCTCTATATACTACGTATAGGAAATGTTTACATTTTCGTATT
GTTTTCGATTCACTCTATGAATAGTTCTTACTACAATTTTTTTGTCTAAAGAGTAATACTAGAGATAAAC
ATAAAAAATGTAGAGGTCGAGTTTAGATGCAAGTTCAAGGAGCGAAAGGTGGATGGGTAGGTTATATAGG
GATATAGCACAGAGATATATAGCAAAGAGATACTTTTGAGCAATGTTTGTGGAAGCGGTATTCGCAATAT
TTTAGTAGCTCGTTACAGTCCGGTGCGTTTTTGGTTTTTTGAAAGTGCGTCATCAGAGCGCTTTTGGTTT
TCAAAAGCGCTCTGAAGTTCCTATACTTTCTAGCTAGAGAATAGGAACTTCCCGAGCGGCCGCGTGTTAC
AAGCTTGACTCCAGCGTAACTGGACTGCAATCAACTCACTGGCTCACCTTCACGGGTGGGCCTTTCTTCG
GTAGAAAATCAAAGGATCTTCTTGAGATCCTTTTTTTCTGCGCGTAATCTGCTGCTTGCAAACAAAAAAA
CCACCGCTACCAGCGGTGGTTTGTTTGCCGGATCAAGAGCTACCAACTCTTTTTCCGAGGTAACTGGCTT
CAGCAGAGCGCAGATACCAAATACTGTTCTTCTAGTGTAGCCGTAGTTAGGCCACCACTTCAAGAACTCT
GTAGCACCGCCTACATACCTCGCTCTGCTAATCCTGTTACCAGTGGCTGCTGCCAGTGGCGATAAGTCGT
GTCTTACCGGGTTGGACTCAAGACGATAGTTACCGGATAAGGCGCAGCGGTCGGGCTGAACGGGGGGTTC
GTGCACACAGCCCAGCTTGGAGCGAACGACCTACACCGAACTGAGATACCTACAGCGTGAGCTATGAGAA
AGCGCCACGCTTCCCGAAGGGAGAAAGGCGGACAGGTATCCGGTAAGCGGCAGGGTCGGAACAGGAGAGC
GCACGAGGGAGCTTCCAGGGGTAAACGCCTGGTATCTTTATAGTCCTGTCGGGTTTCGCCACCTCTGACT
TGAGCATCGATTTTTGTGATGCTCGTCAGGGGGGCGGAGCCTATGGAAAAACGCCAGCAACGCAGAAAGG
CCCACCCGAAGGTGAGCCAGGTGATTACATTTGGGCCCTCATCAGAGGTTTTCACCGTCATCACCGAAAC
GCGCGAGGCAGCTGCGGTAAAGCTCATCAGCGTGGTCGTGAAGCGATTCACAGATGTCTGCCTGTTCATC
CGCGTCCAGCTCGTTGAGTTTCTCCAGAAGCGTTAATGTCTGGCTTCTGATAAAGCGGGCCATGTTAAGG
GCGGTTTTTTCCTGTTTGGTCACTTACCAATGCTTAATCAGTGAGGCACCTATCTCAGCGATCTGTCTAT
TTCGTTCATCCATAGTTGCCTGACTCCCCGTCGTGTAGATAACTACGATGCGGGAGGGCTTACCATCTGG
CCCCAGTGCTGCAATGATACCGCGAGACCCACGCTCACCGGCTCCAGATTTATCAGCAATAAACCAGCCA
GCCGGGAGGGCCGAGCGCAGAAGTGATCCTGCAACTTTATCCGCCTCCATCCAGTCTATTAATTGTTGCC
GGGAAGCTAGAGTAAGTAGTTCGCCAGTTAATAGTTTGCGCAACGTTGTTGCCATTGCTACAGGCATCGT
GGTGTCACGCTCGTCGTTTGGTATGGCTTCATTCAGCTCCGGTTCCCAACGATCAAGGCGAGTTACATGA
TCCCCCATGTTGTGCAAAAAAGCGGTTAGCTCCTTCGGTCCTCCGATCGTTGCCAGAAGTAAGTTGGCCG
CAGTGTTATCACTCATGGTTATGGCAGCACTGCATAATTCTCTTACTGTCATGCCATCCGTGAGATGCTT
TTCTGTGACTGGTGAGTACTCAACCAAGTCATTCTGAGAATAGTGTATGCGGCGACCGAGTTGCTCTTGC
CCGGCGTCAATACGGGATAATACCGCGCCACATAGCAGAACTTTAAAAGTGCTCATCATTGGAAAACGTT
CTTCGGGGCGTAAACTCTCAAGGATCTTACCGCTGTTGAGATCCAGTTCGATGTAACCCACTCGTGCACC
CAACTGATCTTCAGCATCTTTTACTTTCACCAGCGTTTCTGGGTGAGCAAAAACAGGAAGGCAAAATGCC
GCAAAAAAGGGAATAAGGGCGACACGGAAATGTTGAATACTCATTTTAGCTTCCTTAGCTCCTGAAAATC
TCGATAACTCAAAAAATACGCCCGGTAGTGATCTTATTTCATTATGGTGAAAGTTGGAACCTCTTACGTG
CCGATCAAGTCAAAAGCCTCCGGTCGGAGGCTTTTGACTTTCTGCTATGGAGGTCAGGTATGATTTAAAT
GGTCAGTTAGA
