>Addgene plasmid #149020 | pGBW-m4046592 | addgene partial sequence | sequence record 297773 | Ginkgo NGS Result
GCGGCCGCCCCACACACCATAGCTTCAAAATGTTTCTACTCCTTTTTTACTCTTCCAGATTTTCTCGGAC
TCCGCGCATCGCCGTACCACTTCAAAACACCCAAGCACAGCATACTAAATTTCCCCTCTTTCTTCCTCTA
GGGTGTCGTTAATTACCCGTACTAAAGGTTTGGAAAAGAAAAAAGAGACCGCCTCGTTTCTTTTTCTTCG
TCTTGAAAATTTTTTTTTTTGATTTTTTTCTCTTTCGATGACCTCCCATTGATATTTAAGTTAATAAACG
GTCTTCAATTTCTCAAGTTTCAGTTTCATTTTTCTTGTTCTATTACAACTTTTTTTACTTCTTGCTCATT
AGAAAGAAAGCATAGCAATCTAATCTAAGTTTTAATTACAAAATGGATTTGTTTATGAGAATCTTCACAA
TTGGAACTGTAACTTTGAAGCAAGGTGAAATCAAGGATGCTACTCCTTCAGATTTTGTTCGCGCTACTGC
AACGATACCGATACAAGCCTCACTCCCTTTCGGATGGCTTATTGTTGGCGTTGCACTTCTTGCTGTTTTT
CAGAGCGCTTCCAAAATCATAACCCTCAAAAAGAGATGGCAACTAGCACTCTCCAAGGGTGTTCACTTTG
TTTGCAACTTGCTGTTGTTGTTTGTAACAGTTTACTCACACCTTTTGCTCGTTGCTGCTGGCCTTGAAGC
CCCTTTTCTCTATCTTTATGCTTTAGTCTACTTCTTGCAGAGTATAAACTTTGTAAGAATAATAATGAGG
CTTTGGCTTTGCTGGAAATGCCGTTCCAAAAACCCATTACTTTATGATGCCAACTATTTTCTTTGCTGGC
ATACTAATTGTTACGACTATTGTATACCTTACAATAGTGTAACTTCTTCAATTGTCATTACTTCAGGTGA
TGGCACAACAAGTCCTATTTCTGAACATGACTACCAGATTGGTGGTTATACTGAAAAATGGGAATCTGGA
GTAAAAGACTGTGTTGTATTACACAGTTACTTCACTTCAGACTATTACCAGCTGTACTCAACTCAATTGA
GTACAGACACTGGTGTTGAACATGTTACCTTCTTCATCTACAATAAAATTGTTGATGAGCCTGAAGAACA
TGTCCAAATTCACACAATCGACGGTTCATCCGGAGTTGTTAATCCAGTAATGGAACCAATTTATGATGAA
CCGACGACGACTACTAGCGTGCCTTTGCTCGTGCCGAGAGGTTCTAAAATCGAGGAAGGTAAGCTAGTCA
TTTGGATAAATGGAGATAAGGGTTACAACGGTTTGGCAGAAGTAGGCAAGAAATTTGAAAAGGACACAGG
TATCAAGGTGACGGTTGAACATCCAGACAAGTTAGAAGAAAAATTCCCTCAAGTTGCTGCTACTGGTGAT
GGTCCCGACATTATTTTCTGGGCCCACGATCGTTTTGGTGGATATGCTCAGTCAGGTTTGCTGGCTGAGA
TCACCCCAGACAAGGCCTTCCAAGATAAATTGTACCCATTCACTTGGGATGCTGTCAGATACAACGGTAA
GCTTATAGCATATCCAATTGCTGTTGAAGCCTTATCGTTGATCTACAATAAGGACTTGTTACCTAACCCA
CCAAAGACATGGGAAGAAATTCCAGCTTTGGATAAAGAGCTAAAGGCCAAGGGAAAAAGCGCTTTGATGT
TTAACTTACAAGAACCTTATTTCACCTGGCCATTAATCGCTGCTGACGGTGGTTACGCATTTAAATACGA
AAACGGTAAGTATGACATTAAGGATGTCGGCGTTGATAATGCTGGTGCAAAGGCTGGTTTGACCTTCTTG
GTTGATTTAATAAAGAATAAACACATGAACGCTGACACTGACTACTCTATCGCCGAAGCCGCTTTCAACA
AGGGTGAAACTGCTATGACCATAAATGGTCCATGGGCCTGGAGTAACATTGATACTTCTAAAGTAAACTA
TGGTGTCACTGTTTTGCCTACATTCAAAGGCCAACCATCCAAGCCCTTTGTCGGTGTTCTATCCGCTGGC
ATCAATGCTGCTTCTCCAAACAAGGAGCTAGCTAAAGAATTTTTGGAAAATTACTTGTTAACTGACGAAG
GTTTGGAGGCCGTTAACAAGGACAAGCCATTGGGTGCTGTCGCTTTGAAATCTTACGAAGAAGAATTGGC
TAAGGATCCCAGAATTGCCGCTACCATGGAGAACGCCCAAAAGGGTGAAATTATGCCAAACATCCCACAA
ATGTCAGCCTTCTGGTACGCAGTTAGGACTGCCGTGATTAATGCTGCTTCCGGTAGACAAACCGTCGACG
AAGCATTAAAAGATGCTCAAACGTAAACAGGCCCCTTTTCCTTTGTCGATATCATGTAATTAGTTATGTC
ACGCTTACATTCACGCCCTCCTCCCACATCCGCTCTAACCGAAAAGGAAGGAGTTAGACAACCTGAAGTC
TAGGTCCCTATTTATTTTTTTTAATAGTTATGTTAGTATTAAGAACGTTATTTATATTTCAAATTTTTCT
TTTTTTTCTGTACAAAGCGGCCGCCGAACCACTAGTGCACTGCAGTACACGGTTTCCTTGAAATTTTTTT
GATTCGGTAATCTCCGAACAGAAGGAAGAACGAAGGAAGGAGCACAGACTTAGATTGGTATATATACGCA
TATGTAGTGTTGAAGAAACATGAAATTGCCCAGTATTCTTAACCCAACTGCACAGAACAAAAACGTGCAG
GAAACGAAGATAAATCATGTCGAAAGCTACATATAAGGAACGTGCTGCTACTCATCCTAGTCCTGTTGCT
GCCAAGCTATTTAATATCATGCACGAAAAGCAAACAAACTTGTGTGCTTCATTGGATGTTCGTACCACCA
AGGAATTACTGGAGTTAGTTGAAGCATTAGGTCCCAAAATTTGTTTACTAAAAACACATGTGGATATCTT
GACTGATTTTTCCATGGAGGGCACAGTTAAGCCGCTAAAGGCATTATCCGCCAAGTACAATTTTTTACTC
TTCGAGGACAGAAAATTTGCTGACATTGGTAATACAGTCAAATTGCAGTACTCTGCGGGTGTATACAGAA
TAGCAGAATGGGCAGACATTACGAATGCACACGGTGTGGTGGGCCCAGGTATTGTTAGCGGTTTGAAGCA
GGCGGCAGAAGAAGTAACAAAGGAACCTAGAGGCCTTTTGATGTTAGCAGAATTGTCATGCAAGGGCTCC
CTATCTACTGGAGAATATACTAAGGGTACTGTTGACATTGCGAAGAGCGACAAAGATTTTGTTATCGGCT
TTATTGCTCAAAGAGACATGGGTGGAAGAGATGAAGGTTACGATTGGTTGATTATGACACCCGGTGTGGG
TTTAGATGACAAGGGAGATGCATTGGGTCAACAGTATAGAACCGTGGATGATGTGGTTTCTACAGGATCT
GACATTATTATTGTTGGAAGAGGACTATTTGCAAAGGGAAGGGATGCTAAGGTAGAGGGTGAACGTTACA
GAAAAGCAGGCTGGGAAGCATATTTGAGAAGATGCGGCCAGCAAAACTAAAAAACTGTATTATAAGTAAA
TGCATGTATACTAAACTCACAAATTAGAGCTTCAATTTAATTATATCAGTTATTACCCGAGTAACGAAGC
ATCTGTGCTTCATTTTGTAGAACAAAAATGCAACGCGAGAGCGCTAATTTTTCAAACAAAGAATCTGAGC
TGCATTTTTACAGAACAGAAATGCAACGCGAAAGCGCTATTTTACCAACGAAGAATCTGTGCTTCATTTT
TGTAAAACAAAAATGCAACGCGAGAGCGCTAATTTTTCAAACAAAGAATCTGAGCTGCATTTTTACAGAA
CAGAAATGCAACGCGAGAGCGCTATTTTACCAACAAAGAATCTATACTTCTTTTTTGTTCTACAAAAATG
CATCCCGAGAGCGCTATTTTTCTAACAAAGCATCTTAGATTACTTTTTTTCTCCTTTGTGCGCTCTATAA
TGCAGTCTCTTGATAACTTTTTGCACTGTAGGTCCGTTAAGGTTAGAAGAAGGCTACTTTGGTGTCTATT
TTCTCTTCCATAAAAAAAGCCTGACTCCACTTCCCGCGTTTACTGATTACTAGCGAAGCTGCGGGTGCAT
TTTTTCAAGATAAAGGCATCCCCGATTATATTCTATACCGATGTGGATTGCGCATACTTTGTGAACAGAA
AGTGATAGCGTTGATGATTCTTCATTGGTCAGAAAATTATGAACGGTTTCTTCTATTTTGTCTCTATATA
CTACGTATAGGAAATGTTTACATTTTCGTATTGTTTTCGATTCACTCTATGAATAGTTCTTACTACAATT
TTTTTGTCTAAAGAGTAATACTAGAGATAAACATAAAAAATGTAGAGGTCGAGTTTAGATGCAAGTTCAA
GGAGCGAAAGGTGGATGGGTAGGTTATATAGGGATATAGCACAGAGATATATAGCAAAGAGATACTTTTG
AGCAATGTTTGTGGAAGCGGTATTCGCAATATTTTAGTAGCTCGTTACAGTCCGGTGCGTTTTTGGTTTT
TTGAAAGTGCGTCATCAGAGCGCTTTTGGTTTTCAAAAGCGCTCTGAAGTTCCTATACTTTCTAGCTAGA
GAATAGGAACTTCCCGAGCGGCCGCGTGTTACAAGCTTGACTCCAGCGTAACTGGACTGCAATCAACTCA
CTGGCTCACCTTCACGGGTGGGCCTTTCTTCGGTAGAAAATCAAAGGATCTTCTTGAGATCCTTTTTTTC
TGCGCGTAATCTGCTGCTTGCAAACAAAAAAACCACCGCTACCAGCGGTGGTTTGTTTGCCGGATCAAGA
GCTACCAACTCTTTTTCCGAGGTAACTGGCTTCAGCAGAGCGCAGATACCAAATACTGTTCTTCTAGTGT
AGCCGTAGTTAGGCCACCACTTCAAGAACTCTGTAGCACCGCCTACATACCTCGCTCTGCTAATCCTGTT
ACCAGTGGCTGCTGCCAGTGGCGATAAGTCGTGTCTTACCGGGTTGGACTCAAGACGATAGTTACCGGAT
AAGGCGCAGCGGTCGGGCTGAACGGGGGGTTCGTGCACACAGCCCAGCTTGGAGCGAACGACCTACACCG
AACTGAGATACCTACAGCGTGAGCTATGAGAAAGCGCCACGCTTCCCGAAGGGAGAAAGGCGGACAGGTA
TCCGGTAAGCGGCAGGGTCGGAACAGGAGAGCGCACGAGGGAGCTTCCAGGGGTAAACGCCTGGTATCTT
TATAGTCCTGTCGGGTTTCGCCACCTCTGACTTGAGCATCGATTTTTGTGATGCTCGTCAGGGGGGCGGA
GCCTATGGAAAAACGCCAGCAACGCAGAAAGGCCCACCCGAAGGTGAGCCAGGTGATTACATTTGGGCCC
TCATCAGAGGTTTTCACCGTCATCACCGAAACGCGCGAGGCAGCTGCGGTAAAGCTCATCAGCGTGGTCG
TGAAGCGATTCACAGATGTCTGCCTGTTCATCCGCGTCCAGCTCGTTGAGTTTCTCCAGAAGCGTTAATG
TCTGGCTTCTGATAAAGCGGGCCATGTTAAGGGCGGTTTTTTCCTGTTTGGTCACTTACCAATGCTTAAT
CAGTGAGGCACCTATCTCAGCGATCTGTCTATTTCGTTCATCCATAGTTGCCTGACTCCCCGTCGTGTAG
ATAACTACGATGCGGGAGGGCTTACCATCTGGCCCCAGTGCTGCAATGATACCGCGAGACCCACGCTCAC
CGGCTCCAGATTTATCAGCAATAAACCAGCCAGCCGGGAGGGCCGAGCGCAGAAGTGATCCTGCAACTTT
ATCCGCCTCCATCCAGTCTATTAATTGTTGCCGGGAAGCTAGAGTAAGTAGTTCGCCAGTTAATAGTTTG
CGCAACGTTGTTGCCATTGCTACAGGCATCGTGGTGTCACGCTCGTCGTTTGGTATGGCTTCATTCAGCT
CCGGTTCCCAACGATCAAGGCGAGTTACATGATCCCCCATGTTGTGCAAAAAAGCGGTTAGCTCCTTCGG
TCCTCCGATCGTTGCCAGAAGTAAGTTGGCCGCAGTGTTATCACTCATGGTTATGGCAGCACTGCATAAT
TCTCTTACTGTCATGCCATCCGTGAGATGCTTTTCTGTGACTGGTGAGTACTCAACCAAGTCATTCTGAG
AATAGTGTATGCGGCGACCGAGTTGCTCTTGCCCGGCGTCAATACGGGATAATACCGCGCCACATAGCAG
AACTTTAAAAGTGCTCATCATTGGAAAACGTTCTTCGGGGCGTAAACTCTCAAGGATCTTACCGCTGTTG
AGATCCAGTTCGATGTAACCCACTCGTGCACCCAACTGATCTTCAGCATCTTTTACTTTCACCAGCGTTT
CTGGGTGAGCAAAAACAGGAAGGCAAAATGCCGCAAAAAAGGGAATAAGGGCGACACGGAAATGTTGAAT
ACTCATTTTAGCTTCCTTAGCTCCTGAAAATCTCGATAACTCAAAAAATACGCCCGGTAGTGATCTTATT
TCATTATGGTGAAAGTTGGAACCTCTTACGTGCCGATCAAGTCAAAAGCCTCCGGTCGGAGGCTTTTGAC
TTTCTGCTATGGAGGTCAGGTATGATTTAAATGGTCAGTTAGA
